>Addgene plasmid #81296 | pDONR223_LCE1B_p.S42F | addgene full sequence | sequence record 168376 | Addgene NGS Result
GGCAGTTCCCTACTCTCGCGTTAACGCTAGCATGGATGTTTTCCCAGTCACGACGTTGTAAAACGACGGC
CAGTCTTAAGCTCGGGCCCCAAATAATGATTTTATTTTGACTGATAGTGACCTGTTCGTTGCAACAAATT
GATGAGCAATGCTTTTTTATAATGCCAACTTTGTACAAAAAAGTTGGCACCATGTCCTGCCAGCAGAACC
AGCAGCAGTGCCAGCCCCCTCCCAAGTGCATCCCCAAGTGCCCTCCCAAGTGCCTCACCCCTAGATGCCC
CCCAAAGTGTCCCCCTAAGTGTCCTCCAGTCTCTTTCTGCTGCAGTGTCAGCTCCGGAGGCTGCTGTGGC
TCCAGCTCTGGGGGAAGCTGTGGCTCCAGCTCTGGGGGTTGCTGCAGTTCTGGGGGAGGTGGCTGCTGCC
TGAGCCACCACAGGCGCCGTAGGTCCCACTGCCACAGACCCCAGAGCTCTGGCTGCTGCAGCCAGCCCTC
CGGGGGCTCCAGCTGCTGTGGAGGAGGGAGTGGCCAGCACTCTGGAGGCTGCTGCTGATTGCCAACTTTC
TTGTACAAAGTTGTCATTATAAGAAAGCATTGCTTATCAATTTGTTGCAACGAACAGGTCACTATCAGTC
AAAATAAAATCATTATTTGCCATCCAGCTGATATCCCCTATAGTGAGTCGTATTACATGGTCATAGCTGT
TTCCTGGCAGCTCTGGCCCGTGTCTCAAAATCTCTGATGTTACATTGCACAAGATAAAAATATATCATCA
TGCCTCCTCTAGACCAGCCAGGACAGAAATGCCTCGACTTCGCTGCTACCCAAGGTTGCCGGGTGACGCA
CACCGTGGAAACGGATGAAGGCACGAACCCAGTGGACATAAGCCTGTTCGGTTCGTAAGCTGTAATGCAA
GTAGCGTATGCGCTCACGCAACTGGTCCAGAACCTTGACCGAACGCAGCGGTGGTAACGGCGCAGTGGCG
GTTTTCATGGCTTGTTATGACTGTTTTTTTGGGGTACAGTCTATGCCTCGGGCATCCAAGCAGCAAGCGC
GTTACGCCGTGGGTCGATGTTTGATGTTATGGAGCAGCAACGATGTTACGCAGCAGGGCAGTCGCCCTAA
AACAAAGTTAAACATTATGAGGGAAGCGGTGATCGCCGAAGTATCGACTCAACTATCAGAGGTAGTTGGC
GTCATCGAGCGCCATCTCGAACCGACGTTGCTGGCCGTACATTTGTACGGCTCCGCAGTGGATGGCGGCC
TGAAGCCACACAGTGATATTGATTTGCTGGTTACGGTGACCGTAAGGCTTGATGAAACAACGCGGCGAGC
TTTGATCAACGACCTTTTGGAAACTTCGGCTTCCCCTGGAGAGAGCGAGATTCTCCGCGCTGTAGAAGTC
ACCATTGTTGTGCACGACGACATCATTCCGTGGCGTTATCCAGCTAAGCGCGAACTGCAATTTGGAGAAT
GGCAGCGCAATGACATTCTTGCAGGTATCTTCGAGCCAGCCACGATCGACATTGATCTGGCTATCTTGCT
GACAAAAGCAAGAGAACATAGCGTTGCCTTGGTAGGTCCAGCGGCGGAGGAACTCTTTGATCCGGTTCCT
GAACAGGATCTATTTGAGGCGCTAAATGAAACCTTAACGCTATGGAACTCGCCGCCCGACTGGGCTGGCG
ATGAGCGAAATGTAGTGCTTACGTTGTCCCGCATTTGGTACAGCGCAGTAACCGGCAAAATCGCGCCGAA
GGATGTCGCTGCCGACTGGGCAATGGAGCGCCTGCCGGCCCAGTATCAGCCCGTCATACTTGAAGCTAGA
CAGGCTTATCTTGGACAAGAAGAAGATCGCTTGGCCTCGCGCGCAGATCAGTTGGAAGAATTTGTCCACT
ACGTGAAAGGCGAGATCACCAAGGTAGTCGGCAAATAACCCTCGAGCCACCCATGACCAAAATCCCTTAA
CGTGAGTTACGCGTCGTTCCACTGAGCGTCAGACCCCGTAGAAAAGATCAAAGGATCTTCTTGAGATCCT
TTTTTTCTGCGCGTAATCTGCTGCTTGCAAACAAAAAAACCACCGCTACCAGCGGTGGTTTGTTTGCCGG
ATCAAGAGCTACCAACTCTTTTTCCGAAGGTAACTGGCTTCAGCAGAGCGCAGATACCAAATACTGTTCT
TCTAGTGTAGCCGTAGTTAGGCCACCACTTCAAGAACTCTGTAGCACCGCCTACATACCTCGCTCTGCTA
ATCCTGTTACCAGTGGCTGCTGCCAGTGGCGATAAGTCGTGTCTTACCGGGTTGGACTCAAGACGATAGT
TACCGGATAAGGCGCAGCGGTCGGGCTGAACGGGGGGTTCGTGCACACAGCCCAGCTTGGAGCGAACGAC
CTACACCGAACTGAGATACCTACAGCGTGAGCTATGAGAAAGCGCCACGCTTCCCGAAGGGAGAAAGGCG
GACAGGTATCCGGTAAGCGGCAGGGTCGGAACAGGAGAGCGCACGAGGGAGCTTCCAGGGGGAAACGCCT
GGTATCTTTATAGTCCTGTCGGGTTTCGCCACCTCTGACTTGAGCGTCGATTTTTGTGATGCTCGTCAGG
GGGGCGGAGCCTATGGAAAAACGCCAGCAACGCGGCCTTTTTACGGTTCCTGGCCTTTTGCTGGCCTTTT
GCTCACATGTTCTTTCCTGCGTTATCCCCTGATTCTGTGGATAACCGTATTACCGCCTTTGAGTGAGCTG
ATACCGCTCGCCGCAGCCGAACGACCGAGCGCAGCGAGTCAGTGAGCGAGGAAGCGGAAGAGCGCCCAAT
ACGCAAACCGCCTCTCCCCGCGCGTTGGCCGATTCATTAATGCAGCTGGCACGACAGGTTTCCCGACTGG
AAAGCGGGCAGTGAGCGCAACGCAATTAATACGCGTACCGCTAGCCAGGAAGAGTTTGTAGAAACGCAAA
AAGGCCATCCGTCAGGATGGCCTTCTGCTTAGTTTGATGCCTGGCAGTTTATGGCGGGCGTCCTGCCCGC
CACCCTCCGGGCCGTTGCTTCACAACGTTCAAATCCGCTCCCGGCGGATTTGTCCTACTCAGGAGAGCGT
TCACCGACAAACAACAGATAAAACGAAAGGCCCAGTCTTCCGACTGAGCCTTTCGTTTTATTTGATGCCT
Features (pLannotate 1.2.2; 12 found; start..end, strand, type, name):
     38..74      -  CDS            lacZα (fragment): LacZα fragment of β-galactosidase; lacZ fragment
     91..186     +  protein_bind   attL3: mutant version of attL; recombination site for the Gateway® LR reaction LR Clonase™
    192..545     +  CDS            LCE1B: LCE1B_HUMAN - Also known as LEP2, SPRL2A. Experimental evidence at protein level: Swiss-Prot protein existence level 1. Precursors of the cornified envelope of the stratum corneum. From Homo sapiens (Human).
    556..649     -  protein_bind   attL2 (fragment): mutant version of attL; recombination site for the Gateway® LR reaction LR Clonase™
    667..685     -  promoter       T7 promoter: promoter for bacteriophage T7 RNA polymerase
    875..898     +  promoter       Pc promoter (fragment): intI1 (promoter lies within the coding sequence); class 1 integron promoter
   1074..1130    +  CDS            GmR (fragment): gentamycin acetyltransferase; aacC1; confers resistance to gentamycin
   1137..1928    +  CDS            SmR: aminoglycoside adenylyltransferase (Murphy, 1985); aadA; confers resistance to spectinomycin and streptomycin
   2021..2609    +  rep_origin     ori: high-copy-number ColE1/pMB1/pBR322/pUC origin of replication
   2792..2884    +  CDS            lacI (fragment): lac repressor; lacI; The lac repressor binds to the lac operator to inhibit transcription in E. coli. This inhibition can be relieved by adding lactose or isopropyl-β-D-thiogalactopyranoside (IPTG).
   2939..2966    -  terminator     rrnB T2 terminator: transcription terminator T2 from the E. coli rrnB gene
   3098..3141    +  terminator     rrnB T1 terminator: Escherichia coli rrnB; transcription terminator T1 from the E. coli rrnB gene
