[The description below was written by a language model from this plasmid's Addgene catalogue record and pLannotate feature annotations shown in this document.]
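Description:
pDONR223_LCE1B_p.S42F is a Gateway entry clone built on the Invitrogen pDONR223 backbone. It carries the human LCE1B open reading frame (late cornified envelope 1B, also known as LEP2 or SPRL2A, a precursor of the cornified envelope of the stratum corneum) with the missense substitution S42F. The plasmid is maintained in E. coli through a high-copy ColE1/pUC-type origin and is selected with spectinomycin via the aadA aminoglycoside adenylyltransferase gene (SmR). This gene sits downstream of a fragment of a class 1 integron Pc promoter and a remnant of a gentamicin resistance gene. The sequenced record is 3,150 nt, and the LCE1B coding sequence occupies roughly 350 nt of it.

The ORF is flanked by attL recombination sites, which the automated annotation labels as attL3 and a partial attL2. An LR Clonase reaction can therefore transfer it directionally into any compatible Gateway destination vector. The record lists no promoter for the insert, so this plasmid is a shuttle and archive form rather than an expression construct, and expression depends on the destination vector chosen. A T7 promoter lies outside one att site on the opposite strand, and rrnB T1 and T2 terminators insulate the cloning region from read-through transcription. The short lacZα and lacI fragments are backbone remnants. The clone is in the "closed" configuration, meaning a stop codon immediately follows the insert. The native C-terminus is kept, and C-terminal tags supplied by a destination vector would not be fused. The plasmid belongs to the Target Accelerator Plasmid Collection, a set of variant alleles assembled for systematic functional testing of rare cancer-associated mutations.
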