Addgene plasmid #81296: pDONR223_LCE1B_p.S42F
Purpose: Gateway Donor vector containing LCE1B , part of the Target Accelerator Plasmid Collection.
Depositing lab: Jesse Boehm & William Hahn & David Root. Depositing organization: Broad Institute. Publication: Systematic Functional Interrogation of Rare Cancer Variants Identifies Oncogenic Alleles. Kim E, Ilic N, Shrestha Y, Zou L, Kamburov A, Zhu C, Yang X, Lubonja R, Tran N, Nguyen C, Lawrence MS, Piccioni F, Bagul M, Doench JG, Chouinard CR, Wu X, Hogstrom L, Natoli T, Tamayo P, Horn H, Corsello SM, Lage K, Root DE, Subramanian A, Golub TR, Getz G, Boehm JS, Hahn WC. Cancer Discov. 2016 Jul;6(7):714-26. doi: 10.1158/2159-8290.CD-16-0160. Epub 2016 May 4. PubMed 27147599.
Backbone
  Vector backbone: pDONR223
  Backbone manufacturer: Invitrogen
  Backbone size w/o insert (bp): 2790
  Vector type: Gateway Entry vector
Growth in bacteria
  Bacterial resistance: Spectinomycin, 50 μg/mL
  Growth temperature: 37°C
  Growth strain: DH5alpha
  Copy number: High Copy
Gene/Insert
  Gene/Insert name: LCE1B
  Species: H. sapiens (human)
  Mutation: S42F
  GenBank ID: NM_178349.1
  Entrez Gene: LCE1B (a.k.a. LEP2, SPRL2A)
  Promoter: None
  Cloning method: Gateway Cloning
  Sequencing primers: 5′ M13pUC-fwd; 3′ M13-Rev
Terms and licenses: Academic/Nonprofit Terms; Industry Terms: Not Available to Industry
Depositor comments: Closed state: stop codon immediately follows insert
How to cite: pDONR223_LCE1B_p.S42F was a gift from Jesse Boehm & William Hahn & David Root (Addgene plasmid # 81296 ; http://n2t.net/addgene:81296 ; RRID:Addgene_81296)
