>Addgene plasmid #81296 | pDONR223_LCE1B_p.S42F | depositor partial sequence | sequence record 154615 | Insert sequence
ATGTCCTGCCAGCAGAACCAGCAGCAGTGCCAGCCCCCTCCCAAGTGCATCCCCAAGTGCCCTCCCAAGT
GCCTCACCCCTAGATGCCCCCCAAAGTGTCCCCCTAAGTGTCCTCCAGTCTCTTTCTGCTGCAGTGTCAG
CTCCGGAGGCTGCTGTGGCTCCAGCTCTGGGGGAAGCTGTGGCTCCAGCTCTGGGGGTTGCTGCAGTTCT
GGGGGAGGTGGCTGCTGCCTGAGCCACCACAGGCGCCGTAGGTCCCACTGCCACAGACCCCAGAGCTCTG
GCTGCTGCAGCCAGCCCTCCGGGGGCTCCAGCTGCTGTGGAGGAGGGAGTGGCCAGCACTCTGGAGGCTG
CTGC
